Addgene plasmid #239424: pAAV-Arc-CytoTape-V5
Purpose: CytoTape signal monomer for recording SARE-ArcMin promoter transcriptional activity
Depositing lab: Changyang Linghu. Depositing organization: University of Michigan. Publication: Scalable and multiplexed recorders of gene regulation dynamics across weeks. Zheng L, Shi D, Yan Y, Zhou B, Lim J, Hou Y, An B, Adhinarta JK, Lin M, Ko B, Joesten WC, Gautam M, Huez EDM, Kim EC, Klyder EG, Chang B, Pitchiaya S, Roberts MT, Cai DJ, Boyden ES, Wei D, Lio P, Linghu C. Nature. 2026 Jan 26. doi: 10.1038/s41586-026-10156-9. PubMed 41588170.
Backbone
  Vector backbone: pAAV-SARE_ArcMin
  Backbone manufacturer: Epoch Life Science, Inc.
  Backbone size w/o insert (bp): 6082
  Vector type: Mammalian Expression, AAV
Growth in bacteria
  Bacterial resistance: Ampicillin, 100 μg/mL
  Growth temperature: 37°C
  Growth strain: NEB Stable
  Copy number: High Copy
Gene/Insert
  Gene/Insert name: CytoTape-V5
  Species: Synthetic
  Promoter: SARE_ArcMin promoter
  Tag / fusion protein: V5-dMBP (C terminal on insert)
  Cloning method: Gibson Cloning
  Sequencing primers: 5′ TTGCGCAGATCGATAACTAGTGC; 3′ GCAAACAACAGATGGCTGGC
Terms and licenses: Academic/Nonprofit Terms; Industry Terms
Depositor comments: Please visit https://doi.org/10.1101/2025.05.10.653182 for bioRxiv preprint.
How to cite: pAAV-Arc-CytoTape-V5 was a gift from Changyang Linghu (Addgene plasmid # 239424 ; http://n2t.net/addgene:239424 ; RRID:Addgene_239424)
