[The description below was written by a language model from this plasmid's Addgene catalogue record and pLannotate feature annotations shown in this document.]
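Description:
pAAV-Arc-CytoTape-V5 is an AAV transfer plasmid for mammalian expression, built on a pAAV-SARE_ArcMin backbone. It is propagated in E. coli from a high-copy ColE1/pUC-type origin with ampicillin selection (AmpR under its own bla promoter), and it also carries an f1 phage origin. Two AAV2 inverted terminal repeats flank the expression cassette, one of them annotated only as a fragment spanning the sequence origin. These repeats allow the intervening DNA to be packaged into recombinant AAV particles when replication and capsid functions are supplied in trans. The sequenced record is 6,087 nt, which is close to the 6,082 bp the catalogue lists as backbone size without insert, so that figure probably reflects the whole plasmid.

The payload is the synthetic CytoTape-V5 open reading frame, described as the CytoTape "signal monomer". It is driven by the SARE_ArcMin promoter, an activity-responsive element joined to a minimal Arc promoter. The automated annotation does not call this promoter, but an unannotated stretch between the left ITR and the coding region is where it would presumably lie. The annotated coding region reads as a segment matching E. coli isoaspartyl dipeptidase (iadA), followed directly by a maltose-binding protein (malE) fragment and a V5 epitope. This is consistent with the catalogued C-terminal V5-dMBP tag, although the feature order places V5 after the MBP-derived portion. A bovine growth hormone polyadenylation signal terminates the transcript. Short lacI, lacZα and SV40 large T hits appear to be backbone remnants.

According to the record, the construct is used to record SARE-ArcMin transcriptional activity. Promoter activation produces V5-tagged monomer, which serves as the detectable signal in the CytoTape system for logging gene regulation dynamics over time.
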