Features (pLannotate 1.2.2; 13 found; start..end, strand, type, name):
    746..1915    +  CDS            iadA: IADA_ECOLI - Also known as yjiF. Experimental evidence at protein level: Swiss-Prot protein existence level 1. Catalyzes the hydrolytic cleavage of a subset of L- isoaspartyl (L-beta-aspartyl) dipeptides. Used to degrade proteins damaged by L-isoaspartyl residues formation. The best substrate for the enzyme reported thus far is iso-Asp-Leu. From Escherichia coli (strain K12).
   1916..3001    +  CDS            malE (fragment): MALE_ECO57 - Experimental evidence at protein level: Swiss-Prot protein existence level 1. Part of the ABC transporter complex MalEFGK involved in maltose/maltodextrin import. Binds maltose and higher maltodextrins. From Escherichia coli O157:H7.
   3002..3042    +  CDS            V5 tag (fragment): epitope tag from simian virus 5
   3068..3275    +  polyA_signal   bGH poly(A) signal: bovine growth hormone polyadenylation signal
   3306..3374    -  CDS            large T antigen (fragment): large T antigen from SV40 (simian virus 40)
   3445..3578    +  repeat_region  AAV2 ITR: inverted terminal repeat of adeno-associated virus serotype 2 inverted
   3572..3628    -  CDS            lacI (fragment): lac repressor; lacI; The lac repressor binds to the lac operator to inhibit transcription in E. coli. This inhibition can be relieved by adding lactose or isopropyl-β-D-thiogalactopyranoside (IPTG).
   3811..4399    -  rep_origin     ori: high-copy-number ColE1/pMB1/pBR322/pUC origin of replication
   4570..5430    -  CDS            AmpR: β-lactamase; bla; confers resistance to ampicillin, carbenicillin, and related antibiotics
   5431..5535    -  promoter       AmpR promoter: bla
   5588..6016    -  rep_origin     f1 ori (sequence partly withheld): f1 bacteriophage origin of replication; arrow indicates direction of (+) strand synthesis
   6021..3       -  CDS            lacZα (fragment) (across the origin): LacZα fragment of β-galactosidase; lacZ fragment
   6085..130     -  repeat_region  AAV2 ITR (fragment) (across the origin): inverted terminal repeat of adeno-associated virus serotype 2 inverted
>Addgene plasmid #239424 | pAAV-Arc-CytoTape-V5 | addgene full sequence | sequence record 491024 | Addgene NGS Result
CTGCGCGCTCGCTCGCTCACTGAGGCCGCCCGGGCAAAGCCCGGGCGTCGGGCGACCTTTGGTCGCCCGG
CCTCAGTGAGCGAGCGAGCGCGCAGAGAGGGAGTGGCCAACTCCATCACTAGGGGTTCCTTGTAGTTAAT
GATTAACCCGCCATGCTACTTATCTACGTAGCCATGCTCTAGGAAGATCGTAGGTTAATTAAAGCGCACA
GAGCCTTCCTGCGTGGGGAAGCTCCTTGCTGCGTCATGGCTCAGCTATTCTCAGCCTCTCTCCTTTTATG
GTGCCGGAAGCAGGCAGGCTGCTGCTAGATCTCGCGCAGCAGAGCACATTAGTCACTCGGGGCTGTGAAG
GGGCGGGTCCTTGAGGGCACCCACGGGAGGGGAGCGAGTAGGCGCGGAAGGCGGGGCCTGCGGCAGGAGA
GGGCGCGGGCGGGCTCTGGCGCGGAGCCTGGGCGCCGCCAATGGGAGCCAGGGCTCCACGAGCTGCCGCC
CACGGGCCCCGCGCAGCATAAATAGCCGCTGGTGGCGGTTTCGGTGCAGAGCTCAAGCGAGTTCTCCCGC
AGCCGCAGTCTCTGGGCCTCTCTAGCTTCAGCGGCGACGAGCCTGCCACACTCGCTAAGCTCCTCCGGCA
CCGCACACCTGCCACTGCCGCTGCAGCCGCCGGCTCTGCTCCCTTCCGGCTTCTGCCTCAGAGGAGTTCT
TAGCCTGTTCGGAGCCGCAGCACCGACGACCAGACTAGTGCCACCATGATTGACTATACTGCTGCTGGTT
TCACCCTCCTCCAAGGTGCACATCTGTACGCTCCTGAAGACAGAGGTATCTGCGATGTGCTGGTTGCCAA
CGGTAAGATCATCGCTGTGGCCTCCAACATTCCTAGCGACATCGTTCCAAACTGCACCGTTGTCGATCTG
AGCGGACAGATCCTCTGTCCAGGATTCATTGATCAGCACGTGCACCTCATTGGAGGAGGAGGCGAAGCTG
GTCCTACTACTAGAACTCCCGAAGTCGCACTGTCTCGCCTCACAGAGGCAGGCGTTACCTCCGTCGTGGG
ACTCCTGGGTACTGATAGCATCTCTAGGCACCCTGAGTCTCTGCTGGCAAAGACCAGAGCCCTCAATGAG
GAGGGTATCTCCGCTTGGATGCTGACTGGTGCTTATCACGTCCCATCTCGCACCATTACTGGCAGCGTGG
AGAAGGACGTTGCAATCATCGACAGAGTGATCGGTGTTAAGTGCGCTATCTCCGACCACAGGAGCGCTGC
TCCCGACGTCTATCACCTGGCCAACATGGCAGCCGAGAGCAGAGTCGGTGGTCTGCTCGGTGGCAAGCCA
GGAGTTACCGTGTTCCACATGGGTGACTCTAAGAAGGCACTGCAACCCATCTATGACCTGCTGGAGAACT
GTGACGTCCCAATCTCCAAGCTGCTGCCTACCCACGTCAACAGGAACGTGCCTCTCTTCTACCAAGCTCT
GGAGTTCGCAAGAAAGGGTGGCACCATCGACATCACCTCTAGCATTGATGAACCCGTCGCTCCAGCTGAG
GGAATCGCAAGGGCTGTCCAAGCAGGTATCCCACTGGCAAGGGTGACACTCAGCTCTGATGGCAACGGCT
CCCAGCCATTCTTCGATGATGAAGGAAATCTGACTCACATTGGCGTGGCTGGATTTGAAACTCTCCTGGA
AACAGTTCAGGTTCTGGTTAAGGACTACGACTTCAGCATTTCTGACGCTCTCAGACCACTCACCTCTAGC
GTCGCTGGCTTCCTGAACCTGACTGGTAAAGGCGAAATCAAACCTGGTAATGACGCTGATCTGCTGGTGA
TGACACCCGAACTGCGCATTGAGCAGGTCTATGCAAGAGGAAAGCTGATGGTTAAGGACGGAAAGGCTTG
TGTCAAGGGCACATTCGAGACTGCTGGCAAACTGGTTATCTGGATCAATGGCGATAAGGGCTACAATGGC
CTGGCAGAGGTCGGTAAGAAGTTCGAGAAAGATACAGGCATCAAAGTTACTGTGGAACACCCAGATAAGC
TGGAGGAGAAGTTCCCTCAGGTCGCAGCAACTGGCGACGGTCCAGACATCATCTTCTGGGCACACGATAG
GTTCGGTGGCTATGCCCAATCTGGCCTGCTGGCTGAGATTACTCCTGATAAGGCTTTCCAGGACAAGCTG
TATCCATTCACCTGGGATGCTGTGAGATACAATGGCAAGCTGATCGCATACCCTATTGCTGTGGAAGCTC
TGAGCCTGATCTACAACAAGGACCTGCTGCCTAATCCTCCTAAGACATGGGAAGAAATCCCTGCACTGGA
CAAGGAACTGAAGGCCAAAGGCAAGTCCGCACTGATGTTCAACCTGCAGGAGCCTTACTTTACCTGGCCA
CTGATTGCTGCCGACGGTGGTTACGCTTTCAAGTACGAGAATGGTAAGTACGACATCAAAGATGTGGGTG
TGGACAATGCTGGTGCCAAAGCTGGTCTGACTTTCCTGGTGGATCTGATCAAGAACAAGCACATGAATGC
AGACACTGACTATTCTATCGCAGAGGCTGCTTTCAACAAAGGCGAAACCGCAATGACTATCAATGGTCCT
TGGGCATGGTCTAACATCGACACTAGCAAAGTCAACTACGGTGTCACCGTTCTGCCAACCTTCAAGGGTC
AGCCAAGCAAACCTTTCGTTGGCGTGCTGAGCGCAGGTATCAACGCTGCCTCTCCTAACAAAGAGCTGGC
TAAGGAGTTTCTGGAGAACTACCTGCTGACAGACGAAGGTCTGGAGGCAGTGAACAAGGACAAGCCACTG
GGTGCCGTGGCTCTGAAGAGCTACGAAGAAGAACTGGCCAAGGACCCTCGCATCGCTGCTACAATGGAGA
ACGCACAGAAGGGTGAGATCATGCCAAACATCCCACAGATGAGCGCATTCTGGTATGCCGTGAGGACCGC
TGTTATCAACGCAGCTTCTGGCAGACAGACCGTGGATGAAGCCCTGAAAGACGCACAGACCGGTAAGCCT
ATCCCTAACCCTCTGCTCGGTCTCGATTCTACCTAAGCGGCCGCTCATAAAGCTCGACTGTGCCTTCTAG
TTGCCAGCCATCTGTTGTTTGCCCCTCCCCCGTGCCTTCCTTGACCCTGGAAGGTGCCACTCCCACTGTC
CTTTCCTAATAAAATGAGGAAATTGCATCGCATTGTCTGAGTAGGTGTCATTCTATTCTGGGGGGTGGGG
TGGGGCAGGACAGCAAGGGGGAGGATTGGGAAGACAATAGCAGGCATGCTGGGGATGCGGTCCGGACTGT
ACAATTGCATTCATTTTATGTTTCAGGTTCAGGGGGAGATGTGGGAGGTTTTTTAAAGCAAGTAAAACCT
CTACAAATGTGGTAAAATCGATAAGGATCTTCCTAGAGCATGGCTACGTAGATAAGTAGCATGGCGGGTT
AATCATTAACTACAAGGAACCCCTAGTGATGGAGTTGGCCACTCCCTCTCTGCGCGCTCGCTCGCTCACT
GAGGCCGGGCGACCAAAGGTCGCCCGACGCCCGGGCTTTGCCCGGGCGGCCTCAGTGAGCGAGCGAGCGC
GCAGCTGCATTAATGAATCGGCCAACGCGCGGGGAGAGGCGGTTTGCGTATTGGGCGCTCTTCCGCTTCC
TCGCTCACTGACTCGCTGCGCTCGGTCGTTCGGCTGCGGCGAGCGGTATCAGCTCACTCAAAGGCGGTAA
TACGGTTATCCACAGAATCAGGGGATAACGCAGGAAAGAACATGTGAGCAAAAGGCCAGCAAAAGGCCAG
GAACCGTAAAAAGGCCGCGTTGCTGGCGTTTTTCCATAGGCTCCGCCCCCCTGACGAGCATCACAAAAAT
CGACGCTCAAGTCAGAGGTGGCGAAACCCGACAGGACTATAAAGATACCAGGCGTTTCCCCCTGGAAGCT
CCCTCGTGCGCTCTCCTGTTCCGACCCTGCCGCTTACCGGATACCTGTCCGCCTTTCTCCCTTCGGGAAG
CGTGGCGCTTTCTCATAGCTCACGCTGTAGGTATCTCAGTTCGGTGTAGGTCGTTCGCTCCAAGCTGGGC
TGTGTGCACGAACCCCCCGTTCAGCCCGACCGCTGCGCCTTATCCGGTAACTATCGTCTTGAGTCCAACC
CGGTAAGACACGACTTATCGCCACTGGCAGCAGCCACTGGTAACAGGATTAGCAGAGCGAGGTATGTAGG
CGGTGCTACAGAGTTCTTGAAGTGGTGGCCTAACTACGGCTACACTAGAAGAACAGTATTTGGTATCTGC
GCTCTGCTGAAGCCAGTTACCTTCGGAAAAAGAGTTGGTAGCTCTTGATCCGGCAAACAAACCACCGCTG
GTAGCGGTGGTTTTTTTGTTTGCAAGCAGCAGATTACGCGCAGAAAAAAAGGATCTCAAGAAGATCCTTT
GATCTTTTCTACGGGGTCTGACGCTCAGTGGAACGAAAACTCACGTTAAGGGATTTTGGTCATGAGATTA
TCAAAAAGGATCTTCACCTAGATCCTTTTAAATTAAAAATGAAGTTTTAAATCAATCTAAAGTATATATG
AGTAAACTTGGTCTGACAGTTACCAATGCTTAATCAGTGAGGCACCTATCTCAGCGATCTGTCTATTTCG
TTCATCCATAGTTGCCTGACTCCCCGTCGTGTAGATAACTACGATACGGGAGGGCTTACCATCTGGCCCC
AGTGCTGCAATGATACCGCGAGACCCACGCTCACCGGCTCCAGATTTATCAGCAATAAACCAGCCAGCCG
GAAGGGCCGAGCGCAGAAGTGGTCCTGCAACTTTATCCGCCTCCATCCAGTCTATTAATTGTTGCCGGGA
AGCTAGAGTAAGTAGTTCGCCAGTTAATAGTTTGCGCAACGTTGTTGCCATTGCTACAGGCATCGTGGTG
TCACGCTCGTCGTTTGGTATGGCTTCATTCAGCTCCGGTTCCCAACGATCAAGGCGAGTTACATGATCCC
CCATGTTGTGCAAAAAAGCGGTTAGCTCCTTCGGTCCTCCGATCGTTGTCAGAAGTAAGTTGGCCGCAGT
GTTATCACTCATGGTTATGGCAGCACTGCATAATTCTCTTACTGTCATGCCATCCGTAAGATGCTTTTCT
GTGACTGGTGAGTACTCAACCAAGTCATTCTGAGAATAGTGTATGCGGCGACCGAGTTGCTCTTGCCCGG
CGTCAATACGGGATAATACCGCGCCACATAGCAGAACTTTAAAAGTGCTCATCATTGGAAAACGTTCTTC
GGGGCGAAAACTCTCAAGGATCTTACCGCTGTTGAGATCCAGTTCGATGTAACCCACTCGTGCACCCAAC
TGATCTTCAGCATCTTTTACTTTCACCAGCGTTTCTGGGTGAGCAAAAACAGGAAGGCAAAATGCCGCAA
AAAAGGGAATAAGGGCGACACGGAAATGTTGAATACTCATACTCTTCCTTTTTCAATATTATTGAAGCAT
TTATCAGGGTTATTGTCTCATGAGCGGATACATATTTGAATGTATTTAGAAAAATAAACAAATAGGGGTT
CCGCGCACATTTCCCCGAAAAGTGCCACCTAAATTGTAAGCGTTAATATTTTGTTAAAATTCGCGTTAAA
TTTTTGTTAAATCAGCTCATTTTTTAACCAATAGGCCGAAATCGGCAAAATCCCTTATAAATCAAAAGAA
TAGACCGAGATAGGGT
[37 nt withheld, positions 5687-5723]
AAAGAACGTGGACTCCAACGTCAAAGG
[49 nt withheld, positions 5751-5799]
T
[91 nt withheld, positions 5801-5891]
G
[124 nt withheld, positions 5893-6016]
CCCATTCGCCATTCAGGCTGCGCAACTGTTGGGAAGGGCGATCGGTGCGGGCCTCTTCGCTATTACGCCA
G
